Addgene plasmid #136193: pCDNA4.TO-ORF32-2xCSTREP
Purpose: Expresses C-terminally strep tagged Kaposi's Sarcoma Associated Herpesvirus (KSHV) ORF32
Depositing lab: Britt Glaunsinger. Depositing organization: University of California, Berkeley. Publication: Global mapping of herpesvirus-host protein complexes reveals a transcription strategy for late genes. Davis ZH, Verschueren E, Jang GM, Kleffman K, Johnson JR, Park J, Von Dollen J, Maher MC, Johnson T, Newton W, Jager S, Shales M, Horner J, Hernandez RD, Krogan NJ, Glaunsinger BA. Mol Cell. 2015 Jan 22;57(2):349-60. doi: 10.1016/j.molcel.2014.11.026. Epub 2014 Dec 24. PubMed 25544563.
Backbone
  Vector backbone: pCDNA4.TO
  Backbone manufacturer: Invitrogen
  Vector type: Mammalian Expression
  Selectable markers: Zeocin
Growth in bacteria
  Bacterial resistance: Ampicillin, 100 μg/mL
  Growth temperature: 37°C
  Growth strain: DH5alpha
  Copy number: High Copy
Gene/Insert
  Gene/Insert name: ORF32
  Species: Kaposi's sarcoma-associated herpesvirus (KSHV)
  Promoter: CMV
  Cloning method: Restriction Enzyme; 5′ cloning site Unknown (unknown if destroyed)
  Sequencing primers: 5′ CGCAAATGGGCGGTAGGCGTG; 3′ TAGAAGGCACAGTCGAGGCT
Resource information
  A portion of this plasmid was derived from a plasmid made by: cDNA of reactivated TREx BCBL-1-RTA cells
Terms and licenses: Academic/Nonprofit Terms; Industry Terms: Not Available to Industry
How to cite: pCDNA4.TO-ORF32-2xCSTREP was a gift from Britt Glaunsinger (Addgene plasmid # 136193 ; http://n2t.net/addgene:136193 ; RRID:Addgene_136193)
