[The description below was written by a language model from this plasmid's Addgene catalogue record and pLannotate feature annotations shown in this document.]
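Description:
pCDNA4.TO-ORF32-2xCSTREP is a mammalian expression plasmid built on the Invitrogen pCDNA4.TO backbone that expresses ORF32 of Kaposi's sarcoma-associated herpesvirus (KSHV) with a C-terminal Strep tag; the "2x" in the name suggests a tandem tag. The insert was derived from cDNA of reactivated TREx BCBL-1-RTA cells. In the 6,518 nt sequence it is annotated as CVC1, a capsid vertex-specific component involved in viral DNA encapsidation and in stabilising genome-containing capsids. The Strep tag itself is not called out as a separate feature in the annotation, though there is unannotated sequence between the end of the ORF32 match and the terminator where it would be expected to lie.

Expression is driven by the human CMV immediate early enhancer and promoter. Immediately downstream are short fragments that the annotation software matched to tet-operator-containing promoters. These are consistent with the tet operator sites of the "TO" backbone design, which make transcription repressible in cells expressing the Tet repressor and inducible with tetracycline or doxycycline, while remaining constitutive in cells that lack the repressor. The transcript ends at a bovine growth hormone polyadenylation signal. A second cassette places the Sh ble gene (BleoR) under both the SV40 early promoter and the bacterial EM7 promoter, followed by an SV40 poly(A) signal, providing Zeocin selection of stable mammalian cell lines. In E. coli the plasmid is maintained by a high-copy ColE1/pUC origin with ampicillin resistance, and it also carries an f1 origin. The associated work mapped herpesvirus-host protein complexes, so the construct is suited to Strep affinity purification of ORF32 and its binding partners.
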