Features (pLannotate 1.2.2; 22 found; start..end, strand, type, name):
     28..80      -  misc_feature   bom (fragment): basis of mobility region from pBR322
    235..614     +  enhancer       CMV enhancer: human cytomegalovirus immediate early enhancer
    615..818     +  promoter       CMV promoter: human cytomegalovirus (CMV) immediate early promoter
    820..839     +  promoter       PLtetO-1 promoter (fragment): modified phage lambda PL promoter with tet operator sites (Lutz and Bujard, 1997)
    841..860     +  promoter       PLtetO-1 promoter (fragment): modified phage lambda PL promoter with tet operator sites (Lutz and Bujard, 1997)
    868..901     +  promoter       TRE3GV promoter (fragment): 3rd-generation Tet-responsive promoter that can be activated by binding of Tet-On® 3G, optimized for retroviral and lentiviral vectors
   1025..2386    +  CDS            CVC1: CVC1_HHV8P - Experimental evidence at protein level: Swiss-Prot protein existence level 1. Capsid vertex-specific component that plays a role during viral DNA encapsidation, assuring correct genome cleavage and presumably stabilizing capsids that contain full-length viral genomes. From Human herpesvirus 8 type P (isolate GK18) (HHV-8) (Kaposi's sarcoma-associated herpesvirus).
   2532..2756    +  polyA_signal   bGH poly(A) signal: bovine growth hormone polyadenylation signal
   2760..2781    +  promoter       SV40 promoter (fragment): SV40 enhancer and early promoter
   2802..3230    +  rep_origin     f1 ori (sequence partly withheld): f1 bacteriophage origin of replication; arrow indicates direction of (+) strand synthesis
   3244..3573    +  promoter       SV40 promoter: SV40 enhancer and early promoter
   3621..3668    +  promoter       EM7 promoter: synthetic bacterial promoter&nbsp
   3687..4061    +  CDS            BleoR: antibiotic-binding protein; Sh ble from Streptoalloteichus hindustanus; confers resistance to bleomycin, phleomycin, and Zeocin™
   4071..4196    +  CDS            ble (fragment): BLE_KLEPN - Experimental evidence at protein level: Swiss-Prot protein existence level 1. Binding protein with a strong affinity to the bleomycin family of antibiotics. Binds to CL990; an antimitotic-antibiotic compound. From Klebsiella pneumoniae.
   4191..4312    +  polyA_signal   SV40 poly(A) signal: SV40 polyadenylation signal
   4385..4401    -  protein_bind   lac operator: The lac repressor binds to the lac operator to inhibit transcription in E. coli. This inhibition can be relieved by adding lactose or isopropyl-β-D-thiogalactopyranoside (IPTG). lac repressor encoded by lacI
   4409..4439    -  promoter       lac promoter: promoter for the E. coli lac operon
   4454..4475    -  protein_bind   CAP binding site: CAP binding activates transcription in the presence of cAMP. E. coli catabolite activator protein
   4488..4580    -  CDS            lacI (fragment): lac repressor; lacI; The lac repressor binds to the lac operator to inhibit transcription in E. coli. This inhibition can be relieved by adding lactose or isopropyl-β-D-thiogalactopyranoside (IPTG).
   4763..5351    -  rep_origin     ori: high-copy-number ColE1/pMB1/pBR322/pUC origin of replication
   5522..6382    -  CDS            AmpR: β-lactamase; bla; confers resistance to ampicillin, carbenicillin, and related antibiotics
   6383..6487    -  promoter       AmpR promoter: bla
>Addgene plasmid #136193 | pCDNA4.TO-ORF32-2xCSTREP | addgene full sequence | sequence record 267503 | Addgene NGS Result
GACGGATCGGGAGATCTCCCGATCCCCTATGGTGCACTCTCAGTACAATCTGCTCTGATGCCGCATAGTT
AAGCCAGTATCTGCTCCCTGCTTGTGTGTTGGAGGTCGCTGAGTAGTGCGCGAGCAAAATTTAAGCTACA
ACAAGGCAAGGCTTGACCGACAATTGCATGAAGAATCTGCTTAGGGTTAGGCGTTTTGCGCTGCTTCGCG
ATGTACGGGCCAGATATACGCGTTGACATTGATTATTGACTAGTTATTAATAGTAATCAATTACGGGGTC
ATTAGTTCATAGCCCATATATGGAGTTCCGCGTTACATAACTTACGGTAAATGGCCCGCCTGGCTGACCG
CCCAACGACCCCCGCCCATTGACGTCAATAATGACGTATGTTCCCATAGTAACGCCAATAGGGACTTTCC
ATTGACGTCAATGGGTGGAGTATTTACGGTAAACTGCCCACTTGGCAGTACATCAAGTGTATCATATGCC
AAGTACGCCCCCTATTGACGTCAATGACGGTAAATGGCCCGCCTGGCATTATGCCCAGTACATGACCTTA
TGGGACTTTCCTACTTGGCAGTACATCTACGTATTAGTCATCGCTATTACCATGGTGATGCGGTTTTGGC
AGTACATCAATGGGCGTGGATAGCGGTTTGACTCACGGGGATTTCCAAGTCTCCACCCCATTGACGTCAA
TGGGAGTTTGTTTTGGCACCAAAATCAACGGGACTTTCCAAAATGTCGTAACAACTCCGCCCCATTGACG
CAAATGGGCGGTAGGCGTGTACGGTGGGAGGTCTATATAAGCAGAGCTCTCCCTATCAGTGATAGAGATC
TCCCTATCAGTGATAGAGATCGTCGACGAGCTCGTTTAGTGAACCGTCAGATCGCCTGGAGACGCCATCC
ACGCTGTTTTGACCTCCATAGAAGACACCGGGACCGATCCAGCCTCCGGACTCTAGCGTTTAAACTTAAG
CTTGGTACCGAGCTCGGATCCACTAGTCCAGTGTGGTGGAATTCATGGATGCGCATGCTATCAACGAAAG
ATACGTAGGTCCTCGCTGCCACCGTTTGGCCCACGTGGTGCTGCCTAGGACCTTTCTGCTGCATCACGCC
ATACCCCTGGAGCCCGAGATCATCTTTTCCACCTACACCCGGTTCAGCCGGTCGCCAGGGTCATCCCGCC
GGTTGGTGGTGTGTGGGAAACGTGTCCTGCCAGGGGAGGAAAACCAACTTGCGTCTTCACCTTCTGGCTT
GGCGCTTAGCCTGCCTCTGTTTTCCCACGATGGGAACTTTCATCCATTTGACATCTCGGTACTGCGCATT
TCCTGCCCTGGTTCTAATCTTAGTCTTACTGTCAGATTTCTCTATCTATCTCTGGTGGTGGCTATGGGGG
CGGGACGGAATAATGCGCGGAGTCCGACCGTTGACGGGGTATCGCCGCCAGAGGGCGCCGTAGCCCACCC
TTTGGAGGAACTGCAGAGGCTGGCGCGTGCTACGCCGGACCCGGCACTCACCCGTGGACCGTTGCAGGTC
CTGACCGGCCTTCTCCGCGCAGGGTCAGACGGAGACCGCGCCACTCACCACATGGCGCTCGAGGCTCCGG
GAACCGTGCGTGGAGAAAGCCTAGACCCGCCTGTTTCACAGAAGGGGCCAGCGCGCACACGCCACAGGCC
ACCCCCCGTGCGACTGAGCTTCAACCCCGTCAATGCCGATGTACCCGCTACCTGGCGAGACGCCACTAAC
GTGTACTCGGGTGCTCCCTACTATGTGTGTGTTTACGAACGCGGTGGCCGTCAGGAAGACGACTGGCTGC
CGATACCACTGAGCTTCCCAGAAGAGCCCGTGCCCCCGCCACCGGGCTTAGTGTTCATGGACGACTTGTT
CATTAACACGAAGCAGTGCGACTTTGTGGACACGCTAGAGGCCGCCTGTCGCACGCAAGGCTACACGTTG
AGACAGCGCGTGCCTGTCGCCATTCCTCGCGACGCGGAAATCGCAGACGCAGTTAAATCGCACTTTTTAG
AGGCGTGCCTAGTGTTACGGGGGCTGGCTTCGGAGGCTAGTGCCTGGATAAGAGCTGCCACGTCCCCGCC
CCTTGGCCGCCACGCCTGCTGGATGGACGTGTTAGGATTATGGGAAAGCCGCCCCCACACTCTAGGTTTG
GAGTTACGCGGCGTAAACTGTGGCGGCACGGACGGTGACTGGTTAGAGATTTTAAAACAGCCCGATGTGC
AAAAGACAGTCAGCGGGAGTCTTGTGGCATGCGTGATCGTCACACCCGCATTGGAGGCCTGGCTTGTGTT
ACCTGGGGGTTTTGCTATTAAAGGCCGCTATAGGGCGTCGAAGGAGGATCTGGTGTTCATTCGAGGCCGC
TATGGCTCGGGGCGGCCGCTCGAGGGAGGCGGTGGATGGAGCCACCCCCAGTTCGAGAAGGGCGGCGGCA
GCGGCGGCGGCAGCGGCGGCGGCAGCTGGAGCCACCCCCAGTTCGAGAAGGGGCCCGTTTAAACCCGCTG
ATCAGCCTCGACTGTGCCTTCTAGTTGCCAGCCATCTGTTGTTTGCCCCTCCCCCGTGCCTTCCTTGACC
CTGGAAGGTGCCACTCCCACTGTCCTTTCCTAATAAAATGAGGAAATTGCATCGCATTGTCTGAGTAGGT
GTCATTCTATTCTGGGGGGTGGGGTGGGGCAGGACAGCAAGGGGGAGGATTGGGAAGACAATAGCAGGCA
TGCTGGGGATGCGGTGGGCTCTATGGCTTCTGAGGCGGAAAGAACCAGCTGGGGCTCTAGGGGGTATCCC
C
[124 nt withheld, positions 2802-2925]
C
[91 nt withheld, positions 2927-3017]
A
[49 nt withheld, positions 3019-3067]
CCTTTGACGTTGGAGTCCACGTTCTTT
[37 nt withheld, positions 3095-3131]
ACCCTATCTCGGTCTATTCTTTTGATTTATAAGGGATTTTGCCGATTTCGGCCTATTGGTTAAAAAATGA
GCTGATTTAACAAAAATTTAACGCGAATTAATTCTGTGGAATGTGTGTCAGTTAGGGTGTGGAAAGTCCC
CAGGCTCCCCAGCAGGCAGAAGTATGCAAAGCATGCATCTCAATTAGTCAGCAACCAGGTGTGGAAAGTC
CCCAGGCTCCCCAGCAGGCAGAAGTATGCAAAGCATGCATCTCAATTAGTCAGCAACCATAGTCCCGCCC
CTAACTCCGCCCATCCCGCCCCTAACTCCGCCCAGTTCCGCCCATTCTCCGCCCCATGGCTGACTAATTT
TTTTTATTTATGCAGAGGCCGAGGCCGCCTCTGCCTCTGAGCTATTCCAGAAGTAGTGAGGAGGCTTTTT
TGGAGGCCTAGGCTTTTGCAAAAAGCTCCCGGGAGCTTGTATATCCATTTTCGGATCTGATCAGCACGTG
TTGACAATTAATCATCGGCATAGTATATCGGCATAGTATAATACGACAAGGTGAGGAACTAAACCATGGC
CAAGTTGACCAGTGCCGTTCCGGTGCTCACCGCGCGCGACGTCGCCGGAGCGGTCGAGTTCTGGACCGAC
CGGCTCGGGTTCTCCCGGGACTTCGTGGAGGACGACTTCGCCGGTGTGGTCCGGGACGACGTGACCCTGT
TCATCAGCGCGGTCCAGGACCAGGTGGTGCCGGACAACACCCTGGCCTGGGTGTGGGTGCGCGGCCTGGA
CGAGCTGTACGCCGAGTGGTCGGAGGTCGTGTCCACGAACTTCCGGGACGCCTCCGGGCCGGCCATGACC
GAGATCGGCGAGCAGCCGTGGGGGCGGGAGTTCGCCCTGCGCGACCCGGCCGGCAACTGCGTGCACTTCG
TGGCCGAGGAGCAGGACTGACACGTGCTACGAGATTTCGATTCCACCGCCGCCTTCTATGAAAGGTTGGG
CTTCGGAATCGTTTTCCGGGACGCCGGCTGGATGATCCTCCAGCGCGGGGATCTCATGCTGGAGTTCTTC
GCCCACCCCAACTTGTTTATTGCAGCTTATAATGGTTACAAATAAAGCAATAGCATCACAAATTTCACAA
ATAAAGCATTTTTTTCACTGCATTCTAGTTGTGGTTTGTCCAAACTCATCAATGTATCTTATCATGTCTG
TATACCGTCGACCTCTAGCTAGAGCTTGGCGTAATCATGGTCATAGCTGTTTCCTGTGTGAAATTGTTAT
CCGCTCACAATTCCACACAACATACGAGCCGGAAGCATAAAGTGTAAAGCCTGGGGTGCCTAATGAGTGA
GCTAACTCACATTAATTGCGTTGCGCTCACTGCCCGCTTTCCAGTCGGGAAACCTGTCGTGCCAGCTGCA
TTAATGAATCGGCCAACGCGCGGGGAGAGGCGGTTTGCGTATTGGGCGCTCTTCCGCTTCCTCGCTCACT
GACTCGCTGCGCTCGGTCGTTCGGCTGCGGCGAGCGGTATCAGCTCACTCAAAGGCGGTAATACGGTTAT
CCACAGAATCAGGGGATAACGCAGGAAAGAACATGTGAGCAAAAGGCCAGCAAAAGGCCAGGAACCGTAA
AAAGGCCGCGTTGCTGGCGTTTTTCCATAGGCTCCGCCCCCCTGACGAGCATCACAAAAATCGACGCTCA
AGTCAGAGGTGGCGAAACCCGACAGGACTATAAAGATACCAGGCGTTTCCCCCTGGAAGCTCCCTCGTGC
GCTCTCCTGTTCCGACCCTGCCGCTTACCGGATACCTGTCCGCCTTTCTCCCTTCGGGAAGCGTGGCGCT
TTCTCATAGCTCACGCTGTAGGTATCTCAGTTCGGTGTAGGTCGTTCGCTCCAAGCTGGGCTGTGTGCAC
GAACCCCCCGTTCAGCCCGACCGCTGCGCCTTATCCGGTAACTATCGTCTTGAGTCCAACCCGGTAAGAC
ACGACTTATCGCCACTGGCAGCAGCCACTGGTAACAGGATTAGCAGAGCGAGGTATGTAGGCGGTGCTAC
AGAGTTCTTGAAGTGGTGGCCTAACTACGGCTACACTAGAAGAACAGTATTTGGTATCTGCGCTCTGCTG
AAGCCAGTTACCTTCGGAAAAAGAGTTGGTAGCTCTTGATCCGGCAAACAAACCACCGCTGGTAGCGGTG
GTTTTTTTGTTTGCAAGCAGCAGATTACGCGCAGAAAAAAAGGATCTCAAGAAGATCCTTTGATCTTTTC
TACGGGGTCTGACGCTCAGTGGAACGAAAACTCACGTTAAGGGATTTTGGTCATGAGATTATCAAAAAGG
ATCTTCACCTAGATCCTTTTAAATTAAAAATGAAGTTTTAAATCAATCTAAAGTATATATGAGTAAACTT
GGTCTGACAGTTACCAATGCTTAATCAGTGAGGCACCTATCTCAGCGATCTGTCTATTTCGTTCATCCAT
AGTTGCCTGACTCCCCGTCGTGTAGATAACTACGATACGGGAGGGCTTACCATCTGGCCCCAGTGCTGCA
ATGATACCGCGAGACCCACGCTCACCGGCTCCAGATTTATCAGCAATAAACCAGCCAGCCGGAAGGGCCG
AGCGCAGAAGTGGTCCTGCAACTTTATCCGCCTCCATCCAGTCTATTAATTGTTGCCGGGAAGCTAGAGT
AAGTAGTTCGCCAGTTAATAGTTTGCGCAACGTTGTTGCCATTGCTACAGGCATCGTGGTGTCACGCTCG
TCGTTTGGTATGGCTTCATTCAGCTCCGGTTCCCAACGATCAAGGCGAGTTACATGATCCCCCATGTTGT
GCAAAAAAGCGGTTAGCTCCTTCGGTCCTCCGATCGTTGTCAGAAGTAAGTTGGCCGCAGTGTTATCACT
CATGGTTATGGCAGCACTGCATAATTCTCTTACTGTCATGCCATCCGTAAGATGCTTTTCTGTGACTGGT
GAGTACTCAACCAAGTCATTCTGAGAATAGTGTATGCGGCGACCGAGTTGCTCTTGCCCGGCGTCAATAC
GGGATAATACCGCGCCACATAGCAGAACTTTAAAAGTGCTCATCATTGGAAAACGTTCTTCGGGGCGAAA
ACTCTCAAGGATCTTACCGCTGTTGAGATCCAGTTCGATGTAACCCACTCGTGCACCCAACTGATCTTCA
GCATCTTTTACTTTCACCAGCGTTTCTGGGTGAGCAAAAACAGGAAGGCAAAATGCCGCAAAAAAGGGAA
TAAGGGCGACACGGAAATGTTGAATACTCATACTCTTCCTTTTTCAATATTATTGAAGCATTTATCAGGG
TTATTGTCTCATGAGCGGATACATATTTGAATGTATTTAGAAAAATAAACAAATAGGGGTTCCGCGCACA
TTTCCCCGAAAAGTGCCACCTGACGTC
